Addgene plasmid #82393: pCas55
Purpose: sgRNA targeting YFP +172 from TSS; non-template strand; expressed from aTc inducible system in pEZ03 in the NS1 locus with kanamycin resistance
Depositing lab: Brian Pfleger. Depositing organization: University of Wisconsin, Madison. Publication: CRISPR interference as a titratable, trans-acting regulatory tool for metabolic engineering in the cyanobacterium Synechococcus sp. strain PCC 7002. Gordon GC, Korosh TC, Cameron JC, Markley AL, Begemann MB, Pfleger BF. Metab Eng. 2016 Jul 29. pii: S1096-7176(16)30062-3. doi: 10.1016/j.ymben.2016.07.007. PubMed 27481676.
Backbone
  Vector backbone: pUC19
  Total vector size (bp): 6423
Growth in bacteria
  Bacterial resistance: Ampicillin, 100 μg/mL
  Growth temperature: 37°C
  Growth strain: DH5alpha
  Copy number: High Copy
Gene/Insert
  Gene/Insert name: gRNA
  Promoter: PEZ3
  Cloning method: Gibson Cloning
  Sequencing primers: 5′ TTGGGTAACGCCAGGGT; 3′ GCTTCCGGCTCGTATGTTGTG
Terms and licenses: Academic/Nonprofit Terms; Industry Terms: Not Available to Industry
How to cite: pCas55 was a gift from Brian Pfleger (Addgene plasmid # 82393 ; http://n2t.net/addgene:82393 ; RRID:Addgene_82393)
