[The description below was written by a language model from this plasmid's Addgene catalogue record and pLannotate feature annotations shown in this document.]
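Description:
pCas55 is a pUC19-based integration plasmid of about 6.4 kb that delivers an inducible single guide RNA for CRISPR interference in the cyanobacterium Synechococcus sp. PCC 7002. In E. coli it replicates from the high-copy ColE1/pUC origin and is selected with ampicillin through the bla gene. A second marker, the aph(3')-Ia kanamycin resistance gene, sits next to the sgRNA cassette. According to the record it serves as the selection for insertion at the NS1 locus (presumably a neutral chromosomal site). The unannotated stretches on either side of the cassette, between the pUC19 lacZα and lac promoter remnants, are presumably the NS1 homology arms, but the feature tables do not label them.

The payload is a guide targeting YFP at +172 from the transcription start site on the non-template strand. The 20-nt spacer appears in the annotation as a short reverse-strand match to an mVenus fragment, immediately upstream of the S. pyogenes Cas9 gRNA scaffold. Transcription comes from the PEZ3 promoter, which carries two tet operator sites, and ends at an rrnB-derived region containing 5S rRNA sequence and the T1 terminator. A divergently oriented tetR gene, fused to an LVA-type ssrA degradation tag and associated with a J23119-like promoter fragment, supplies the repressor. Adding anhydrotetracycline therefore relieves repression and induces the guide. T7Te and T7 terminator elements lie downstream of tetR.

No Cas9 or dCas9 gene is annotated, so that component must be provided separately. The plasmid is used to test titratable, trans-acting knockdown of a YFP reporter. The depositor sequence and the repository's own sequencing result differ by only a few bases and show the same features.
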