Features (pLannotate 1.2.2; 24 found; start..end, strand, type, name):
    137..236     +  misc_feature   bom (fragment): basis of mobility region from pBR322
    242..397     -  CDS            lacZα (fragment): LacZα fragment of β-galactosidase; lacZ fragment
   1284..1311    -  terminator     T7Te terminator: phage T7 early transcription terminator
   1337..1377    +  terminator     T7 terminator (fragment): transcription terminator for bacteriophage T7 RNA polymerase
   1416..1448    -  CDS            ssrA tag (LVA): C-terminal peptide that mediates degradation in bacteria through the ClpXP and ClpAP proteases (McGinness et al., 2006) mutant LVA variant that confers accelerated degradation under some conditions (Andersen et al., 1998)
   1449..2069    -  CDS            tetR: TETR2_ECOLX - Experimental evidence at protein level: Swiss-Prot protein existence level 1. TetR is the repressor of the tetracycline resistance element; its N-terminal region forms a helix-turn-helix structure and binds DNA. Binding of tetracycline to TetR reduces the repressor affinity for the tetracycline resistance gene (tetA) promoter operator sites. From Escherichia coli.
   2108..2124    -  promoter       J23119(SpeI) promoter (fragment): bacterial promoter (Registry of Standard Biological Parts BBa J23119) modified to end with an SpeI site
   2152..2168    +  protein_bind   tet operator (fragment): tetO; bacterial operator O2 for the tetR and tetA genes tetracycline repressor TetR
   2175..2192    +  protein_bind   tet operator (fragment): tetO; bacterial operator O2 for the tetR and tetA genes tetracycline repressor TetR
   2206..2225    -  CDS            VN155(I152L) (fragment): improved N-terminal fragment of mVenus for use in bimolecular fluorescence complementation (BiFC) (Kodama and Hu, 2010)
   2226..2301    +  misc_RNA       gRNA scaffold: guide RNA scaffold for the Streptococcus pyogenes CRISPR/Cas9 system
   2367..2384    +  CDS            capTEV™ (fragment): composite tag for in vivo biotinylation, TEV protease cleavage, and 6xHis tagging
   2491..2606    +  ncRNA          5S rRNA: Accession: RF00001 - 5S ribosomal RNA
   2610..2656    +  terminator     rrnB T1 terminator: transcription terminator T1 from the E. coli rrnB gene
   2777..3592    +  CDS            KanR: aminoglycoside phosphotransferase; aph(3')-Ia; confers resistance to kanamycin in bacteria or G418 (Geneticin®) in eukaryotes
   3601..3658    -  promoter       AmpR promoter (fragment): bla
   4226..4242    -  protein_bind   lac operator: The lac repressor binds to the lac operator to inhibit transcription in E. coli. This inhibition can be relieved by adding lactose or isopropyl-β-D-thiogalactopyranoside (IPTG). lac repressor encoded by lacI
   4250..4280    -  promoter       lac promoter: promoter for the E. coli lac operon
   4295..4316    -  protein_bind   CAP binding site: CAP binding activates transcription in the presence of cAMP. E. coli catabolite activator protein
   4329..4421    -  CDS            lacI (fragment): lac repressor; lacI; The lac repressor binds to the lac operator to inhibit transcription in E. coli. This inhibition can be relieved by adding lactose or isopropyl-β-D-thiogalactopyranoside (IPTG).
   4604..5192    -  rep_origin     ori: high-copy-number ColE1/pMB1/pBR322/pUC origin of replication
   5363..6223    -  CDS            AmpR: β-lactamase; bla; confers resistance to ampicillin, carbenicillin, and related antibiotics
   6224..6328    -  promoter       AmpR promoter: bla
   6423..35      +  CDS            rop (fragment) (across the origin): Rop protein, which maintains plasmids at low copy number; rop
>Addgene plasmid #82393 | pCas55 | depositor full sequence | sequence record 156153 | pCas55 sequence 6423 bps
TCGCGCGTTTCGGTGATGACGGTGAAAACCTCTGACACATGCAGCTCCCGGAGACGGTCACAGCTTGTCT
GTAAGCGGATGCCGGGAGCAGACAAGCCCGTCAGGGCGCGTCAGCGGGTGTTGGCGGGTGTCGGGGCTGG
CTTAACTATGCGGCATCAGAGCAGATTGTACTGAGAGTGCACCATATGCGGTGTGAAATACCGCACAGAT
GCGTAAGGAGAAAATACCGCATCAGGCGCCATTCGCCATTCAGGCTGCGCAACTGTTGGGAAGGGCGATC
GGTGCGGGCCTCTTCGCTATTACGCCAGCTGGCGAAAGGGGGATGTGCTGCAAGGCGATTAAGTTGGGTA
ACGCCAGGGTTTTCCCAGTCACGACGTTGTAAAACGACGGCCAGTGATGTTTGGTCGAAAATTCTTCACA
CTTTTAACGGCTGTCTCCACAGTGTTCCTGACTCCTATTTACGGAGCGGCTCAAACGATGCAAGATCAAA
GTAATACGATGAATAATGAAAATTCATTGGGGAATAGTGCGACTGGGGTAGTCAACCAAACCGCTGTGTA
CAACTTAGGTCAAAGTGCCACCTACGGTTTTAGAGGGATCGTTTGTCCCCGCCCTTCCTTTGTGCTCAGT
GGCTCTGCAAATGGCAATACATTTGATGGGGAGAGTTCAAATTCCTACGCTCTTTCCGGTGCCATTATTG
TGCCCCTCGGTGGTCAAGTGGGCAGCAACTGTAGAGATTTCAGCACTACCCTACTGGAAAGAGAACAAGC
CGAATTAGCAAAGTTTCAAATCCAATCTTCAGCGGAAACAGTCAAACTTTGTGCTGACATGATTTCTTCA
GGCATTCAAGTAGATCCAGAGGTTTATCCAGTACTGGCGCGGCAATGTTCTGCAGTTCGGTTGGTTTCAC
AAGGACGGGCTTCTAGCACAAATGAAGCCCGACAAAATGAATCGACTCACAATAAGCTAGATGATGATGT
AGAATTGTCTGCTAATTACTTAAAAACTGAGTAAATATAATATTTTGAATAGTGAGGAAAAATATCTCAA
AGGCTATATGAAAATAAAAAAAGAGCGGCTAAAAAATCTTCAGCTTACAGTGACGCCTGTCTTTGCATTC
TAAAGCACTAAAACACAGTCGTTTTTTTACTGACTCCAAGTGTTTTTATTACTATACTTAGAAATTCGTC
AAATAGGCATGAAATTGCTGTATTAAAATATCCTACTGTATCTTTTAGTTCACACTATTTTTCTTGAGTT
AATTTTGTATCAATAACTATAAACGCAGAAAGGCCCACCCGAAGGTGAGCCAGTGTGACTCTAGTAGAGA
GCGTTCAACCCCTTGGGGCCTCTAAACGGGTCTTGAGGGGTTTTTTGTCTAGTAGTGATCTACACTAGCA
CTATCAGTGTTATTAAGCTACTAAAGCGTAGTTTTCGTCGTTTGCAGCGGACCCACTTTCACATTTAAGT
TGTTTTTCTAATCCGCATATGATCAATTCAAGGCCGAATAAGAAGGCTGGCTCTGCACCTTGGTGATCAA
ATAATTCGATAGCTTGTCGTAATAATGGCGGCATACTATCAGTAGTAGGTGTTTCCCTTTCTTCTTTAGC
GACTTGATGCTCTTGATCTTCCAATACGCAACCTAAAGTAAAATGCCCCACAGCGCTGAGTGCATATAAT
GCATTCTCTAGTGAAAAACCTTGTTGGCATAAAAAGGCTAATTGATTTTCGAGAGTTTCATACTGTTTTT
CTGTAGGCCGTGTACCTAAATGTACTTTTGCTCCATCGCGATGACTTAGTAAAGCACATCTAAAACTTTT
AGCGTTATTACGTAAAAAATCTTGCCAGCTTTCCCCTTCTAAAGGGCAAAAGTGAGTATGGTGCCTATCT
AACATCTCAATGGCTAAGGCGTCGAGCAAAGCCCGCTTATTTTTTACATGCCAATACAATGTAGGCTGCT
CTACACCTAGCTTCTGGGCGAGTTTACGGGTTGTTAAACCTTCGATTCCGACCTCATTAAGCAGCTCTAA
TGCGCTGTTAATCACTTTACTTTTATCTAATCTGGACATCTAGTATTTCTCCTCTTTCTCTAGTAGCTAG
CATAATCCCTAGGACTGAGCTAGCCATCAGGTTAACAAAAAAGCAGGAATATCCCTATCAGTGATAGACA
GACATCCCTATCAGTGATAGAGTATAAAGTTAACTCGTCGCCGTCCAGCTCGACCGTTTTAGAGCTAGAA
ATAGCAAGTTAAAATAAGGCTAGTCCGTTATCAACTTGAAAAAGTGGCACCGAGTCGGTGCTTTTTTTGA
AGCTTGGGCCCGAACAAAAACTCATCTCAGAAGAGGATCTGAATAGCGCCGTCGACCATCATCATCATCA
TCATTGAGTTTAAACGGTCTCCAGCTTGGCTGTTTTGGCGGATGAGAGAAGATTTTCAGCCTGATACAGA
TTAAATCAGAACGCAGAAGCGGTCTGATAAAACAGAATTTGCCTGGCGGCAGTAGCGCGGTGGTCCCACC
TGACCCCATGCCGAACTCAGAAGTGAAACGCCGTAGCGCCGATGGTAGTGTGGGGTCTCCCCATGCGAGA
GTAGGGAACTGCCAGGCATCAAATAAAACGAAAGGCTCAGTCGAAAGACTGGGCCTTTCGTTTTATCTGT
TGTTTGTCGGTGAACTACGGGGTCTGACGCTCAGTGGAACGAAAACTCACGTTAAGGGATTTTGGTCATG
AACAATAAAACTGTCTGCTTACATAAACAGTAATACAAGGGGTGTTATGAGCCATATTCAACGGGAAACG
TCTTGCTCTAGGCCGCGATTAAATTCCAACATGGATGCTGATTTATATGGGTATAAATGGGCTCGCGATA
ATGTCGGGCAATCAGGTGCGACAATCTATCGATTGTATGGGAAGCCCGATGCGCCAGAGTTGTTTCTGAA
ACATGGCAAAGGTAGCGTTGCCAATGATGTTACAGATGAGATGGTCAGACTAAACTGGCTGACGGAATTT
ATGCCTCTTCCGACCATCAAGCATTTTATCCGTACTCCTGATGATGCATGGTTACTCACCACTGCGATCC
CCGGGAAAACAGCATTCCAGGTATTAGAAGAATATCCTGATTCAGGTGAAAATATTGTTGATGCGCTGGC
AGTGTTCCTGCGCCGGTTGCATTCGATTCCTGTTTGTAATTGTCCTTTTAACAGCGATCGCGTATTTCGT
CTCGCTCAGGCGCAATCACGAATGAATAACGGTTTGGTTGATGCGAGTGATTTTGATGACGAGCGTAATG
GCTGGCCTGTTGAACAAGTCTGGAAAGAAATGCATAAACTTTTGCCATTCTCACCGGATTCAGTCGTCAC
TCATGGTGATTTCTCACTTGATAACCTTATTTTTGACGAGGGGAAATTAATAGGTTGTATTGATGTTGGA
CGAGTCGGAATCGCAGACCGATACCAGGATCTTGCCATCCTATGGAACTGCCTCGGTGAGTTTTCTCCTT
CATTACAGAAACGGCTTTTTCAAAAATATGGTATTGATAATCCTGATATGAATAAATTGCAGTTTCATTT
GATGCTCGATGAGTTTTTCTAAGAATTAATTCATGAGCGGATACATATTTGAATGTATTTAGAAAAATAA
ACAAATAGGGGTTCCGCGCACATTTCCCCGAAAAGGTGGATCCGAAAATAAAGTCAAAGTGCTTCTATAA
TTTAAGATCTATTTTTAAACAGTACAGCTTTACAGAAAGAAAAACCAGAAGGGACGCCTATTTTATCTCG
TTTTCTTCCCAGAGTAGCAGGACATTTTTTTCTGTAAAAGCAGAGCAATTTGTACTGAAATCATTATCAA
TAATGACATTAGATTCTTCGATCAAGACATCTGTACCGTTGCTTATATCTGCTTCAGAGCCTAATACAAT
GGGGTATTGTGGTTGTTGACATGCAGCATTAACGAGTACTTTGACTGGGAATACAACCGAATCATCGCTA
TAGGTGTAGACATTGGCGTGGTAGTAATAGGTATAGTCATCATAGTCGTAATTATATTCATAACCATACC
GATACTGGTAATCAAAATCAATAAATACAGGTTCACTTTTTGCCTGTTGAACAACGATAAATGATAGACC
ACTAAGGGCTGCTGTAAACAGTTTATTCATTTTGCTTTCTCCATCCCTTGACTTAATTTGGCGTAATCAT
GGTCATAGCTGTTTCCTGTGTGAAATTGTTATCCGCTCACAATTCCACACAACATACGAGCCGGAAGCAT
AAAGTGTAAAGCCTGGGGTGCCTAATGAGTGAGCTAACTCACATTAATTGCGTTGCGCTCACTGCCCGCT
TTCCAGTCGGGAAACCTGTCGTGCCAGCTGCATTAATGAATCGGCCAACGCGCGGGGAGAGGCGGTTTGC
GTATTGGGCGCTCTTCCGCTTCCTCGCTCACTGACTCGCTGCGCTCGGTCGTTCGGCTGCGGCGAGCGGT
ATCAGCTCACTCAAAGGCGGTAATACGGTTATCCACAGAATCAGGGGATAACGCAGGAAAGAACATGTGA
GCAAAAGGCCAGCAAAAGGCCAGGAACCGTAAAAAGGCCGCGTTGCTGGCGTTTTTCCATAGGCTCCGCC
CCCCTGACGAGCATCACAAAAATCGACGCTCAAGTCAGAGGTGGCGAAACCCGACAGGACTATAAAGATA
CCAGGCGTTTCCCCCTGGAAGCTCCCTCGTGCGCTCTCCTGTTCCGACCCTGCCGCTTACCGGATACCTG
TCCGCCTTTCTCCCTTCGGGAAGCGTGGCGCTTTCTCATAGCTCACGCTGTAGGTATCTCAGTTCGGTGT
AGGTCGTTCGCTCCAAGCTGGGCTGTGTGCACGAACCCCCCGTTCAGCCCGACCGCTGCGCCTTATCCGG
TAACTATCGTCTTGAGTCCAACCCGGTAAGACACGACTTATCGCCACTGGCAGCAGCCACTGGTAACAGG
ATTAGCAGAGCGAGGTATGTAGGCGGTGCTACAGAGTTCTTGAAGTGGTGGCCTAACTACGGCTACACTA
GAAGAACAGTATTTGGTATCTGCGCTCTGCTGAAGCCAGTTACCTTCGGAAAAAGAGTTGGTAGCTCTTG
ATCCGGCAAACAAACCACCGCTGGTAGCGGTGGTTTTTTTGTTTGCAAGCAGCAGATTACGCGCAGAAAA
AAAGGATCTCAAGAAGATCCTTTGATCTTTTCTACGGGGTCTGACGCTCAGTGGAACGAAAACTCACGTT
AAGGGATTTTGGTCATGAGATTATCAAAAAGGATCTTCACCTAGATCCTTTTAAATTAAAAATGAAGTTT
TAAATCAATCTAAAGTATATATGAGTAAACTTGGTCTGACAGTTACCAATGCTTAATCAGTGAGGCACCT
ATCTCAGCGATCTGTCTATTTCGTTCATCCATAGTTGCCTGACTCCCCGTCGTGTAGATAACTACGATAC
GGGAGGGCTTACCATCTGGCCCCAGTGCTGCAATGATACCGCGAGACCCACGCTCACCGGCTCCAGATTT
ATCAGCAATAAACCAGCCAGCCGGAAGGGCCGAGCGCAGAAGTGGTCCTGCAACTTTATCCGCCTCCATC
CAGTCTATTAATTGTTGCCGGGAAGCTAGAGTAAGTAGTTCGCCAGTTAATAGTTTGCGCAACGTTGTTG
CCATTGCTACAGGCATCGTGGTGTCACGCTCGTCGTTTGGTATGGCTTCATTCAGCTCCGGTTCCCAACG
ATCAAGGCGAGTTACATGATCCCCCATGTTGTGCAAAAAAGCGGTTAGCTCCTTCGGTCCTCCGATCGTT
GTCAGAAGTAAGTTGGCCGCAGTGTTATCACTCATGGTTATGGCAGCACTGCATAATTCTCTTACTGTCA
TGCCATCCGTAAGATGCTTTTCTGTGACTGGTGAGTACTCAACCAAGTCATTCTGAGAATAGTGTATGCG
GCGACCGAGTTGCTCTTGCCCGGCGTCAATACGGGATAATACCGCGCCACATAGCAGAACTTTAAAAGTG
CTCATCATTGGAAAACGTTCTTCGGGGCGAAAACTCTCAAGGATCTTACCGCTGTTGAGATCCAGTTCGA
TGTAACCCACTCGTGCACCCAACTGATCTTCAGCATCTTTTACTTTCACCAGCGTTTCTGGGTGAGCAAA
AACAGGAAGGCAAAATGCCGCAAAAAAGGGAATAAGGGCGACACGGAAATGTTGAATACTCATACTCTTC
CTTTTTCAATATTATTGAAGCATTTATCAGGGTTATTGTCTCATGAGCGGATACATATTTGAATGTATTT
AGAAAAATAAACAAATAGGGGTTCCGCGCACATTTCCCCGAAAAGTGCCACCTGACGTCTAAGAAACCAT
TATTATCATGACATTAACCTATAAAAATAGGCGTATCACGAGGCCCTTTCGTC
