Features (pLannotate 1.2.2; 24 found; start..end, strand, type, name):
    415..1275    -  CDS            AmpR: β-lactamase; bla; confers resistance to ampicillin, carbenicillin, and related antibiotics
   1276..1380    -  promoter       AmpR promoter: bla
   1475..1510    +  CDS            rop (fragment): Rop protein, which maintains plasmids at low copy number; rop
   1612..1711    +  misc_feature   bom (fragment): basis of mobility region from pBR322
   1717..1872    -  CDS            lacZα (fragment): LacZα fragment of β-galactosidase; lacZ fragment
   2759..2786    -  terminator     T7Te terminator: phage T7 early transcription terminator
   2812..2852    +  terminator     T7 terminator (fragment): transcription terminator for bacteriophage T7 RNA polymerase
   2891..2923    -  CDS            ssrA tag (LVA): C-terminal peptide that mediates degradation in bacteria through the ClpXP and ClpAP proteases (McGinness et al., 2006) mutant LVA variant that confers accelerated degradation under some conditions (Andersen et al., 1998)
   2924..3544    -  CDS            tetR: TETR2_ECOLX - Experimental evidence at protein level: Swiss-Prot protein existence level 1. TetR is the repressor of the tetracycline resistance element; its N-terminal region forms a helix-turn-helix structure and binds DNA. Binding of tetracycline to TetR reduces the repressor affinity for the tetracycline resistance gene (tetA) promoter operator sites. From Escherichia coli.
   3583..3599    -  promoter       J23119(SpeI) promoter (fragment): bacterial promoter (Registry of Standard Biological Parts BBa J23119) modified to end with an SpeI site
   3627..3643    +  protein_bind   tet operator (fragment): tetO; bacterial operator O2 for the tetR and tetA genes tetracycline repressor TetR
   3650..3667    +  protein_bind   tet operator (fragment): tetO; bacterial operator O2 for the tetR and tetA genes tetracycline repressor TetR
   3681..3700    -  CDS            VN155(I152L) (fragment): improved N-terminal fragment of mVenus for use in bimolecular fluorescence complementation (BiFC) (Kodama and Hu, 2010)
   3701..3776    +  misc_RNA       gRNA scaffold: guide RNA scaffold for the Streptococcus pyogenes CRISPR/Cas9 system
   3842..3859    +  CDS            capTEV™ (fragment): composite tag for in vivo biotinylation, TEV protease cleavage, and 6xHis tagging
   3966..4081    +  ncRNA          5S rRNA: Accession: RF00001 - 5S ribosomal RNA
   4085..4150    +  terminator     rrnB T1 terminator (fragment): transcription terminator T1 from the E. coli rrnB gene
   4252..5067    +  CDS            KanR: aminoglycoside phosphotransferase; aph(3')-Ia; confers resistance to kanamycin in bacteria or G418 (Geneticin®) in eukaryotes
   5076..5133    -  promoter       AmpR promoter (fragment): bla
   5706..5722    -  protein_bind   lac operator: The lac repressor binds to the lac operator to inhibit transcription in E. coli. This inhibition can be relieved by adding lactose or isopropyl-β-D-thiogalactopyranoside (IPTG). lac repressor encoded by lacI
   5730..5760    -  promoter       lac promoter: promoter for the E. coli lac operon
   5775..5796    -  protein_bind   CAP binding site: CAP binding activates transcription in the presence of cAMP. E. coli catabolite activator protein
   5809..5901    -  CDS            lacI (fragment): lac repressor; lacI; The lac repressor binds to the lac operator to inhibit transcription in E. coli. This inhibition can be relieved by adding lactose or isopropyl-β-D-thiogalactopyranoside (IPTG).
   6084..244     -  rep_origin     ori (across the origin): high-copy-number ColE1/pMB1/pBR322/pUC origin of replication
>Addgene plasmid #82393 | pCas55 | addgene full sequence | sequence record 162303 | Addgene next-generation full plasmid sequencing result
GGCAGCAGCCACTGGTAACAGGATTAGCAGAGCGAGGTATGTAGGCGGTGCTACAGAGTTCTTGAAGTGG
TGGCCTAACTACGGCTACACTAGAAGAACAGTATTTGGTATCTGCGCTCTGCTGAAGCCAGTTACCTTCG
GAAAAAGAGTTGGTAGCTCTTGATCCGGCAAACAAACCACCGCTGGTAGCGGTGGTTTTTTTGTTTGCAA
GCAGCAGATTACGCGCAGAAAAAAAGGATCTCAAGAAGATCCTTTGATCTTTTCTACGGGGTCTGATGCT
CAGTGGAACGAAAACTCACGTTAAGGGATTTTGGTCATGAGATTATCAAAAAGGATCTTCACCTAGATCC
TTTTAAATTAAAAATGAAGTTTTAAATCAATCTAAAGTATATATGAGTAAACTTGGTCTGACAGTTACCA
ATGCTTAATCAGTGAGGCACCTATCTCAGCGATCTGTCTATTTCGTTCATCCATAGTTGCCTGACTCCCC
GTCGTGTAGATAACTACGATACGGGAGGGCTTACCATCTGGCCCCAGTGCTGCAATGATACCGCGAGACC
CACGCTCACCGGCTCCAGATTTATCAGCAATAAACCAGCCAGCCGGAAGGGCCGAGCGCAGAAGTGGTCC
TGCAACTTTATCCGCCTCCATCCAGTCTATTAATTGTTGCCGGGAAGCTAGAGTAAGTAGTTCGCCAGTT
AATAGTTTGCGCAACGTTGTTGCCATTGCTACAGGCATCGTGGTGTCACGCTCGTCGTTTGGTATGGCTT
CATTCAGCTCCGGTTCCCAACGATCAAGGCGAGTTACATGATCCCCCATGTTGTGCAAAAAAGCGGTTAG
CTCCTTCGGTCCTCCGATCGTTGTCAGAAGTAAGTTGGCCGCAGTGTTATCACTCATGGTTATGGCAGCA
CTGCATAATTCTCTTACTGTCATGCCATCCGTAAGATGCTTTTCTGTGACTGGTGAGTACTCAACCAAGT
CATTCTGAGAATAGTGTATGCGGCGACCGAGTTGCTCTTGCCCGGCGTCAATACGGGATAATACCGCGCC
ACATAGCAGAACTTTAAAAGTGCTCATCATTGGAAAACGTTCTTCGGGGCGAAAACTCTCAAGGATCTTA
CCGCTGTTGAGATCCAGTTCGATGTAACCCACTCGTGCACCCAACTGATCTTCAGCATCTTTTACTTTCA
CCAGCGTTTCTGGGTGAGCAAAAACAGGAAGGCAAAATGCCGCAAAAAAGGGAATAAGGGCGACACGGAA
ATGTTGAATACTCATACTCTTCCTTTTTCAATATTATTGAAGCATTTATCAGGGTTATTGTCTCATGAGC
GGATACATATTTGAATGTATTTAGAAAAATAAACAAATAGGGGTTCCGCGCACATTTCCCCGAAAAGTGC
CACCTGACGTCTAAGAAACCATTATTATCATGACATTAACCTATAAAAATAGGCGTATCACGAGGCCCTT
TCGTCTCGCGCGTTTCGGTGATGACGGTGAAAACCTCTGACACATGCAGCTCCCGGAGACGGTCACAGCT
TGTCTGTAAGCGGATGCCGGGAGCAGACAAGCCCGTCAGGGCGCGTCAGCGGGTGTTGGCGGGTGTCGGG
GCTGGCTTAACTATGCGGCATCAGAGCAGATTGTACTGAGAGTGCACCATATGCGGTGTGAAATACCGCA
CAGATGCGTAAGGAGAAAATACCGCATCAGGCGCCATTCGCCATTCAGGCTGCGCAACTGTTGGGAAGGG
CGATCGGTGCGGGCCTCTTCGCTATTACGCCAGCTGGCGAAAGGGGGATGTGCTGCAAGGCGATTAAGTT
GGGTAACGCCAGGGTTTTCCCAGTCACGACGTTGTAAAACGACGGCCAGTGATGTTTGGTCGAAAATTCT
TCACACTTTTAACGGCTGTCTCCACAGTGTTCCTGACTCCTATTTACGGAGCGGCTCAAACGATGCAAGA
TCAAAGTAATACGATGAATAATGAAAATTCATTGGGGAATAGTGCGACTGGGGTAGTCAACCAAACCGCT
GTGTACAACTTAGGTCAAAGTGCCACCTACGGTTTTAGAGGGATCGTTTGTCCCCGCCCTTCCTTTGTGC
TCAGTGGCTCTGCAAATGGCAATACATTTGATGGGGAGAGTTCAAATTCCTACGCTCTTTCCGGTGCCAT
TATTGTGCCCCTCGGTGGTCAAGTGGGCAGCAACTGTAGAGATTTCAGCACTACCCTACTGGAAAGAGAA
CAAGCCGAATTAGCAAAGTTTCAAATCCAATCTTCAGCGGAAACAGTCAAACTTTGTGCTGACATGATTT
CTTCAGGCATTCAAGTAGATCCAGAGGTTTATCCAGTACTGGCGCGGCAATGTTCTGCAGTTCGGTTGGT
TTCACAAGGACGGGCTTCTAGCACAAATGAAGCCCGACAAAATGAATCGACTCACAATAAGCTAGATGAT
GATGTAGAATTGTCTGCTAATTACTTAAAAACTGAGTAAATATAATATTTTGAATAGTGAGGAAAAATAT
CTCAAAGGCTATATGAAAATAAAAAAAGAGCGGCTAAAAAATCTTCAGCTTACAGTGACGCCTGTCTTTG
CATTCTAAAGCACTAAAACACAGTCGTTTTTTTACTGACTCCAAGTGTTTTTATTACTATACTTAGAAAT
TCGTCAAATAGGCATGAAATTGCTGTATTAAAATATCCTACTGTATCTTTTAGTTCACACTATTTTTCTT
GAGTTAATTTTGTATCAATAACTATAAACGCAGAAAGGCCCACCCGAAGGTGAGCCAGTGTGACTCTAGT
AGAGAGCGTTCAACCCCTTGGGGCCTCTAAACGGGTCTTGAGGGGTTTTTTGTCTAGTAGTGATCTACAC
TAGCACTATCAGTGTTATTAAGCTACTAAAGCGTAGTTTTCGTCGTTTGCAGCGGACCCACTTTCACATT
TAAGTTGTTTTTCTAATCCGCATATGATCAATTCAAGGCCGAATAAGAAGGCTGGCTCTGCACCTTGGTG
ATCAAATAATTCGATAGCTTGTCGTAATAATGGCGGCATACTATCAGTAGTAGGTGTTTCCCTTTCTTCT
TTAGCGACTTGATGCTCTTGATCTTCCAATACGCAACCTAAAGTAAAATGCCCCACAGCGCTGAGTGCAT
ATAATGCATTCTCTAGTGAAAAACCTTGTTGGCATAAAAAGGCTAATTGATTTTCGAGAGTTTCATACTG
TTTTTCTGTAGGCCGTGTACCTAAATGTACTTTTGCTCCATCGCGATGACTTAGTAAAGCACATCTAAAA
CTTTTAGCGTTATTACGTAAAAAATCTTGCCAGCTTTCCCCTTCTAAAGGGCAAAAGTGAGTATGGTGCC
TATCTAACATCTCAATGGCTAAGGCGTCGAGCAAAGCCCGCTTATTTTTTACATGCCAATACAATGTAGG
CTGCTCTACACCTAGCTTCTGGGCGAGTTTACGGGTTGTTAAACCTTCGATTCCGACCTCATTAAGCAGC
TCTAATGCGCTGTTAATCACTTTACTTTTATCTAATCTGGACATCTAGTATTTCTCCTCTTTCTCTAGTA
GCTAGCATAATCCCTAGGACTGAGCTAGCCATCAGGTTAACAAAAAAGCAGGAATATCCCTATCAGTGAT
AGACAGACATCCCTATCAGTGATAGAGTATAAAGTTAACTCGTCGCCGTCCAGCTCGACCGTTTTAGAGC
TAGAAATAGCAAGTTAAAATAAGGCTAGTCCGTTATCAACTTGAAAAAGTGGCACCGAGTCGGTGCTTTT
TTTGAAGCTTGGGCCCGAACAAAAACTCATCTCAGAAGAGGATCTGAATAGCGCCGTCGACCATCATCAT
CATCATCATTGAGTTTAAACGGTCTCCAGCTTGGCTGTTTTGGCGGATGAGAGAAGATTTTCAGCCTGAT
ACAGATTAAATCAGAACGCAGAAGCGGTCTGATAAAACAGAATTTGCCTGGCGGCAGTAGCGCGGTGGTC
CCACCTGACCCCATGCCGAACTCAGAAGTGAAACGCCGTAGCGCCGATGGTAGTGTGGGGTCTCCCCATG
CGAGAGTATGGAACTGCCAGGCATCAAATAAAACGGAAGGCTCAGTCGAAAGACTGGGCCTTTCGTTTTA
TCTGTTGTTTGTCGGTGAACTACGGGGTCTGACGCTCAGTGGAACGAAAACTCACGTTAAGGGATTTTGG
TCATGAACAATAAAACTGTCTGCTTACATAAACAGTAATACAAGGGGTGTTATGAGCCATATTCAACGGG
AAACGTCTTGCTCTAGGCCGCGATTAAATTCCAACATGGATGCTGATTTATATGGGTATAAATGGGCTCG
CGATAATGTCGGGCAATCAGGTGCGACAATCTATCGATTGTATGGGAAGCCCGATGCGCCAGAGTTGTTT
CTGAAACATGGCAAAGGTAGCGTTGCCAATGATGTTACAGATGAGATGGTCAGACTAAACTGGCTGACGG
AATTTATGCCTCTTCCGACCATCAAGCATTTTATCCGTACTCCTGATGATGCATGGTTACTCACCACTGC
GATCCCCGGGAAAACAGCATTCCAGGTATTAGAAGAATATCCTGATTCAGGTGAAAATATTGTTGATGCG
CTGGCAGTGTTCCTGCGCCGGTTGCATTCGATTCCTGTTTGTAATTGTCCTTTTAACAGCGATCGCGTAT
TTCGTCTCGCTCAGGCGCAATCACGAATGAATAACGGTTTGGTTGATGCGAGTGATTTTGATGACGAGCG
TAATGGCTGGCCTGTTGAACAAGTCTGGAAAGAAATGCATAAACTTTTGCCATTCTCACCGGATTCAGTC
GTCACTCATGGTGATTTCTCACTTGATAACCTTATTTTTGACGAGGGGAAATTAATAGGTTGTATTGATG
TTGGACGAGTCGGAATCGCAGACCGATACCAGGATCTTGCCATCCTATGGAACTGCCTCGGTGAGTTTTC
TCCTTCATTACAGAAACGGCTTTTTCAAAAATATGGTATTGATAATCCTGATATGAATAAATTGCAGTTT
CATTTGATGCTCGATGAGTTTTTCTAAGAATTAATTCATGAGCGGATACATATTTGAATGTATTTAGAAA
AATAAACAAATAGGGGTTCCGCGCACATTTCCCCGAAAAGGTGGATCCGAAAATAAAGTCAAAGTGCTTC
TATAATTTAAGATCTATTTTTAAACAGTACAGCTTTACAGAAAGAAAAACCAGAAGGGACGCCTATTTTA
TCTCGTTTTCTTCCCAGAGTAGCAGGACATTTTTTTCTGTAAAAGCAGAGCAATTTGTACTGAAATCATT
ATCAATAATGACATTAGATTCTTCGATCAAGACATCTGTACCGTTGCTTATATCTGCTTCAGAGCCTAAT
ACAATGGGGTATTGTGGTTGTTGACATGCAGCATTAACGAGTACTTTGACTGGGAATACAACCGAATCAT
CGCTATAGGTGTAGACATTGGCGTGGTAGTAATAGGTATAGTCATCATAGTCGTAATTATATTCATAACC
ATACCGATACTGGTAATCAAAATCAATAAATACAGGTTCACTTTTTGCCTGTTGAACAACGATAAATGAT
AGACCACTAAGGGCTGCTGTAAACAGTTTATTCATTTTGCTTTCTCCATCCCTTGACTTAATTAAGCTTG
GCGTAATCATGGTCATAGCTGTTTCCTGTGTGAAATTGTTATCCGCTCACAATTCCACACAACATACGAG
CCGGAAGCATAAAGTGTAAAGCCTGGGGTGCCTAATGAGTGAGCTAACTCACATTAATTGCGTTGCGCTC
ACTGCCCGCTTTCCAGTCGGGAAACCTGTCGTGCCAGCTGCATTAATGAATCGGCCAACGCGCGGGGAGA
GGCGGTTTGCGTATTGGGCGCTCTTCCGCTTCCTCGCTCACTGACTCGCTGCGCTCGGTCGTTCGGCTGC
GGCGAGCGGTATCAGCTCACTCAAAGGCGGTAATACGGTTATCCACAGAATCAGGGGATAACGCAGGAAA
GAACATGTGAGCAAAAGGCCAGCAAAAGGCCAGGAACCGTAAAAAGGCCGCGTTGCTGGCGTTTTTCCAT
AGGCTCCGCCCCCCTGACGAGCATCACAAAAATCGACGCTCAAGTCAGAGGTGGCGAAACCCGACAGGAC
TATAAAGATACCAGGCGTTTCCCCCTGGAAGCTCCCTCGTGCGCTCTCCTGTTCCGACCCTGCCGCTTAC
CGGATACCTGTCCGCCTTTCTCCCTTCGGGAAGCGTGGCGCTTTCTCATAGCTCACGCTGTAGGTATCTC
AGTTCGGTGTAGGTCGTTCGCTCCAAGCTGGGCTGTGTGCACGAACCCCCCGTTCAGCCCGACCGCTGCG
CCTTATCCGGTAACTATCGTCTTGAGTCCAACCCGGTAAGACACGACTTATCGCCACT
