>Addgene plasmid #82393 | pCas55 | addgene partial sequence | sequence record 158818 | Tet-R 5'-GGCGAGTTTACGGGTTGTTA-3'
AGCAGCTCTAATGCGCTGTTAATCACTTTACTTTTATCTAATCTGGACATCTAGTATTTCTCCTCTTTCT
CTAGTAGCTAGCATAATCCCTAGGACTGAGCTAGCCATCAGGTTAACAAAAAAGCAGGAATATCCCTATC
AGTGATAGACAGACATCCCTATCAGTGATAGAGTATAAAGTTAACTCGTCGCCGTCCAGCTCGACCGTTT
TAGAGCTAGAAATAGCAAGTTAAAATAAGGCTAGTCCGTTATCAACTTGAAAAAGTGGCACCGAGTCGGT
GCTTTTTTTGAAGCTTGGGCCCGAACAAAAACTCATCTCAGAAGAGGATCTGAATAGCGCCGTCGACCAT
CATCATCATCATCATTGAGTTTAAACGGTCTCCAGCTTGGCTGTTTTGGCGGATGAGAGAAGATTTTCAG
CCTGATACAGATTAAATCAGAACGCAGAAGCGGTCTGATAAAACAGAATTTGCCTGGCGGCAGTAGCGCG
GTGGTCCCACCTGACCCCATGCCGAACTCAGAAGTGAAACGCCGTAGCGCCGATGGTAGTGTGGGGTCTC
CCCATGCGAGAGTATGGAACTGCCAGGCATCAAATAAAACGGAAGGCTCAGTCGAAAGACTGGGCCTTTC
GTTTTATCTGTTGTTTGTCGGTGAACTACGGGGTCTGACGCTCAGTGGAACGAAAACTCACGTTAAGGGA
TTTTGGTCATGAACAATAAAACTGTCTGCTTACATAAACAGTAATACAAGGGGTGTTATGAGCCATATTC
AACGGGAAACGTCTTGCTCTAGGCCGCGATTAAATTCCAACATGGATGCTGATTTATATGGGTATAAATG
GGCTCGCGATAATGTCGGGCAATCAGGTG
