>Addgene plasmid #82393 | pCas55 | addgene partial sequence | sequence record 158819 | M13pUC-Fwd 5'-CCCAGTCACGACGTTGTAAAACG-3'
TTAACGGCTGTCTCCACAGTGTTCCTGACTCCTATTTACGGAGCGGCTCAAACGATGCAAGATCAAAGTA
ATACGATGAATAATGAAAATTCATTGGGGAATAGTGCGACTGGGGTAGTCAACCAAACCGCTGTGTACAA
CTTAGGTCAAAGTGCCACCTACGGTTTTAGAGGGATCGTTTGTCCCCGCCCTTCCTTTGTGCTCAGTGGC
TCTGCAAATGGCAATACATTTGATGGGGAGAGTTCAAATTCCTACGCTCTTTCCGGTGCCATTATTGTGC
CCCTCGGTGGTCAAGTGGGCAGCAACTGTAGAGATTTCAGCACTACCCTACTGGAAAGAGAACAAGCCGA
ATTAGCAAAGTTTCAAATCCAATCTTCAGCGGAAACAGTCAAACTTTGTGCTGACATGATTTCTTCAGGC
ATTCAAGTAGATCCAGAGGTTTATCCAGTACTGGCGCGGCAATGTTCTGCAGTTCGGTTGGTTTCACAAG
GACGGGCTTCTAGCACAAATGAAGCCCGACAAAATGAATCGACTCACAATAAGCTAGATGATGATGTAGA
ATTGTCTGCTAATTACTTAAAAACTGAGTAAATATAATATTTTGAATAGTGAGGAAAAATATCTCAAAGG
CTATATGAAAATAAAAAAAGAGCGGCTAAAAAATCTTCAGCTTACAGTGACGCCTGTCTTTGCATTCTAA
AGCACTAAAACACAGTCGTTTTTTTACTGACTCCAAGTGTTTTTATTACTATACTTAGAAATTCGTCAAA
TAGGCATGAAATTGCTGTATTAAA
